Addgene plasmid #138452: pcDNA4/TO-UL87 1-273-2xStrep
Purpose: Expresses truncated UL87 with a C-terminal 2xStrep tag in mammalian cells
Depositing lab: Britt Glaunsinger. Depositing organization: University of California, Berkeley. Publication: The gammaherpesviral TATA-box-binding protein directly interacts with the CTD of host RNA Pol II to direct late gene transcription. Castaneda AF, Didychuk AL, Louder RK, McCollum CO, Davis ZH, Nogales E, Glaunsinger BA. PLoS Pathog. 2020 Sep 4;16(9):e1008843. doi: 10.1371/journal.ppat.1008843. eCollection 2020 Sep. PubMed 32886723.
Backbone
  Vector backbone: pcDNA4/TO
  Backbone manufacturer: Invitrogen
  Backbone size w/o insert (bp): 5118
  Total vector size (bp): 5940
  Vector type: Mammalian Expression
  Selectable markers: Zeocin
Growth in bacteria
  Bacterial resistance: Ampicillin, 100 μg/mL
  Growth temperature: 37°C
  Growth strain: DH5alpha
  Copy number: High Copy
Gene/Insert
  Gene/Insert name: UL87
  Species: HCMV (HHV-5)
  Insert size (bp): 819
  Mutation: Amino acids 1-273
  Entrez Gene: UL87 (a.k.a. HHV5wtgp081)
  Promoter: CMV
  Tag / fusion protein: Strep (C terminal on backbone)
  Cloning method: Ligation Independent Cloning
  Sequencing primers: 5′ CGCAAATGGGCGGTAGGCGTG; 3′ TAGAAGGCACAGTCGAGG
Terms and licenses: Academic/Nonprofit Terms; Industry Terms: Not Available to Industry
How to cite: pcDNA4/TO-UL87 1-273-2xStrep was a gift from Britt Glaunsinger (Addgene plasmid # 138452 ; http://n2t.net/addgene:138452 ; RRID:Addgene_138452)
