[The description below was written by a language model from this plasmid's Addgene catalogue record and pLannotate feature annotations shown in this document.]
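Description:
pcDNA4/TO-UL87 1-273-2xStrep is a mammalian expression plasmid of about 5.9 kb built on the Invitrogen pcDNA4/TO backbone. It is maintained in E. coli at high copy through a ColE1/pUC-type origin with ampicillin selection from the bla gene, and it also carries an f1 phage origin. For selection in mammalian cells it contains a Sh ble (BleoR) cassette conferring Zeocin resistance. This cassette is driven by the SV40 early promoter, preceded by the bacterial EM7 promoter, and terminated by an SV40 polyadenylation signal.

The payload is an 819 bp fragment of the human cytomegalovirus (HHV-5) UL87 gene encoding amino acids 1–273, inserted by ligation-independent cloning and fused at its C-terminus to a backbone-encoded 2xStrep tag. The tag is listed in the catalogue fields but is not annotated separately in either feature table. Transcription is driven by the CMV immediate-early enhancer/promoter and ends at the bovine growth hormone poly(A) signal. Two short tet operator-like fragments lie just downstream of the promoter, consistent with the "TO" design. In cells expressing the Tet repressor the promoter is held off until tetracycline or doxycycline is added, and in cells lacking the repressor it is constitutive.

Two sequence records are provided, an NGS result and a depositor sequence. They differ by three nucleotides in length and in their start coordinates but show the same arrangement of features. The associated publication concerns herpesviral TATA-box-binding-like proteins and their interaction with the host RNA polymerase II CTD in late gene transcription. The truncated, Strep-tagged protein would therefore suit affinity purification and interaction mapping, although the record itself states only expression in mammalian cells.
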