Features (pLannotate 1.2.2; 23 found; start..end, strand, type, name):
     28..80      -  misc_feature   bom (fragment): basis of mobility region from pBR322
    235..614     +  enhancer       CMV enhancer: human cytomegalovirus immediate early enhancer
    687..704     -  promoter       CMV promoter (fragment): human cytomegalovirus (CMV) immediate early promoter
    767..818     +  promoter       CMVd2 promoter: truncated human cytomegalovirus (CMV) immediate early promoter that yields moderately reduced expression relative to the full-length promoter
    820..839     +  promoter       PLtetO-1 promoter (fragment): modified phage lambda PL promoter with tet operator sites (Lutz and Bujard, 1997)
    841..860     +  promoter       PLtetO-1 promoter (fragment): modified phage lambda PL promoter with tet operator sites (Lutz and Bujard, 1997)
    868..901     +  promoter       TRE3GV promoter (fragment): 3rd-generation Tet-responsive promoter that can be activated by binding of Tet-On® 3G, optimized for retroviral and lentiviral vectors
   1002..1820    +  CDS            UL87 (fragment): UL87_HCMVA - Protein inferred from homology: Swiss-Prot protein existence level 3. From Human cytomegalovirus (strain AD169) (HHV-5) (Human herpesvirus 5).
   1954..2178    +  polyA_signal   bGH poly(A) signal: bovine growth hormone polyadenylation signal
   2182..2203    +  promoter       SV40 promoter (fragment): SV40 enhancer and early promoter
   2224..2652    +  rep_origin     f1 ori (sequence partly withheld): f1 bacteriophage origin of replication; arrow indicates direction of (+) strand synthesis
   2666..2995    +  promoter       SV40 promoter: SV40 enhancer and early promoter
   3043..3090    +  promoter       EM7 promoter: synthetic bacterial promoter&nbsp
   3109..3483    +  CDS            BleoR: antibiotic-binding protein; Sh ble from Streptoalloteichus hindustanus; confers resistance to bleomycin, phleomycin, and Zeocin™
   3493..3618    +  CDS            ble (fragment): BLE_KLEPN - Experimental evidence at protein level: Swiss-Prot protein existence level 1. Binding protein with a strong affinity to the bleomycin family of antibiotics. Binds to CL990; an antimitotic-antibiotic compound. From Klebsiella pneumoniae.
   3613..3734    +  polyA_signal   SV40 poly(A) signal: SV40 polyadenylation signal
   3807..3823    -  protein_bind   lac operator: The lac repressor binds to the lac operator to inhibit transcription in E. coli. This inhibition can be relieved by adding lactose or isopropyl-β-D-thiogalactopyranoside (IPTG). lac repressor encoded by lacI
   3831..3861    -  promoter       lac promoter: promoter for the E. coli lac operon
   3876..3897    -  protein_bind   CAP binding site: CAP binding activates transcription in the presence of cAMP. E. coli catabolite activator protein
   3910..4002    -  CDS            lacI (fragment): lac repressor; lacI; The lac repressor binds to the lac operator to inhibit transcription in E. coli. This inhibition can be relieved by adding lactose or isopropyl-β-D-thiogalactopyranoside (IPTG).
   4185..4770    -  rep_origin     ori: high-copy-number ColE1/pMB1/pBR322/pUC origin of replication
   4941..5801    -  CDS            AmpR: β-lactamase; bla; confers resistance to ampicillin, carbenicillin, and related antibiotics
   5802..5906    -  promoter       AmpR promoter: bla
>Addgene plasmid #138452 | pcDNA4/TO-UL87 1-273-2xStrep | depositor full sequence | sequence record 267332 | pcDNA4/TO-UL87 1-273-2xStrep sequence 5937 bps
GACGGATCGGGAGATCTCCCGATCCCCTATGGTGCACTCTCAGTACAATCTGCTCTGATGCCGCATAGTT
AAGCCAGTATCTGCTCCCTGCTTGTGTGTTGGAGGTCGCTGAGTAGTGCGCGAGCAAAATTTAAGCTACA
ACAAGGCAAGGCTTGACCGACAATTGCATGAAGAATCTGCTTAGGGTTAGGCGTTTTGCGCTGCTTCGCG
ATGTACGGGCCAGATATACGCGTTGACATTGATTATTGACTAGTTATTAATAGTAATCAATTACGGGGTC
ATTAGTTCATAGCCCATATATGGAGTTCCGCGTTACATAACTTACGGTAAATGGCCCGCCTGGCTGACCG
CCCAACGACCCCCGCCCATTGACGTCAATAATGACGTATGTTCCCATAGTAACGCCAATAGGGACTTTCC
ATTGACGTCAATGGGTGGAGTATTTACGGTAAACTGCCCACTTGGCAGTACATCAAGTGTATCATATGCC
AAGTACGCCCCCTATTGACGTCAATGACGGTAAATGGCCCGCCTGGCATTATGCCCAGTACATGACCTTA
TGGGACTTTCCTACTTGGCAGTACATCTACGTATTAGTCATCGCTATTACCATGGTGATGCGGTTTTGGC
AGTACATCAATGGGCGTGGATAGCGGTTTGACTCACGGGGATTTCCAAGTCTCCACCCCATTGACGTCAA
TGGGAGTTTGTTTTGGAACCAAAATCAACGGGACTTTCCAAAATGTCGTAACAACTCCGCCCCATTGACG
CAAATGGGCGGTAGGCGTGTACGGTGGGAGGTCTATATAAGCAGAGCTCTCCCTATCAGTGATAGAGATC
TCCCTATCAGTGATAGAGATCGTCGACGAGCTCGTTTAGTGAACCGTCAGATCGCCTGGAGACGCCATCC
ACGCTGTTTTGACCTCCATAGAAGACACCGGGACCGATCCAGCCTCCGGACTCTAGCGTTTAAACTTAAG
CTTGGTACCGAGCTCGGATCCATGGCCGGCGCTGCGCCGCGCCGCCTCGGCTGCGACGCTCTAATAGTCG
TCGGCGGCTCCGCTACGCCGCGCCGGGTTTTACACGTCCCCGTGCACGTTCGCGCCTGCAACCTCACCCA
AGAGCTATCGACGGGCGAGGACGCCCGCTTCTGTCGTCCGCGACCCGTTAACGTCGAACGGGTACGCGCT
GTTTTCGCGGCTCTCTACCGTGCCTGTCCCGTACACGCGAGGACCGAGTCCGAGCGTGTCAAGCTGGTAC
TGGGTCGTCTGTTGCTGGGACCCGTGGCCGTACCCTGTTTTTGCGACGGTGAAGTGGAGGGCCACGGCGA
GCATCTGGTACCCACGACGCAGTTTTGTCGCGGGCCGCTGCTCTACGTGCACCGACGTTGTTGTTGCGGA
TCCGTGACCGCCGGGCGCGCGCTGTCCTACCACGTTCTCGAAAACCACGTGGCCACGCATGTGTTACGCG
GATTGCTCTCGCTGACGGAATGGAATCGAGAGTTGCCGGGCCTTTTTTGCGACTGTCCTGGCAGCGGTGG
CGCCTTGGGAACCGAGGAACGCTACGCCATGGCCTGCTTGCCGCGCGACCTCAGCCTGCACCTGGACGAC
TATCCTTACCTGATGGTGGAAATCGGACGCGTACTCAGCGTCAGCGAGGTAGACGACTACGTAACCGCCG
TCTCCGGCTACCTGGGCGAGGCCGCGGCGCCGCGCATTCAGGTTCACTACAAGCTGCTCTTTGGACTCAA
CGTGCGTCCGCAAGCGCCGTGCGCGTTGGACGCTACACGCGACTTTTTTCTGCTGGAGCTGCAAAAGCTT
CTCGAGGGAGGCGGTGGATGGAGCCACCCCCAGTTCGAGAAGGGCGGCGGCAGCGGCGGCGGCAGCGGCG
GCGGCAGCTGGAGCCACCCCCAGTTCGAGAAGGGGCCCGTTTAAACCCGCTGATCAGCCTCGACTGTGCC
TTCTAGTTGCCAGCCATCTGTTGTTTGCCCCTCCCCCGTGCCTTCCTTGACCCTGGAAGGTGCCACTCCC
ACTGTCCTTTCCTAATAAAATGAGGAAATTGCATCGCATTGTCTGAGTAGGTGTCATTCTATTCTGGGGG
GTGGGGTGGGGCAGGACAGCAAGGGGGAGGATTGGGAAGACAATAGCAGGCATGCTGGGGATGCGGTGGG
CTCTATGGCTTCTGAGGCGGAAAGAACCAGCTGGGGCTCTAGGGGGTATCCCC
[124 nt withheld, positions 2224-2347]
C
[91 nt withheld, positions 2349-2439]
A
[49 nt withheld, positions 2441-2489]
CCTTTGACGTTGGAGTCCACGTTCTTT
[37 nt withheld, positions 2517-2553]
ACCCTATCTCGGTCTATTCTTTTGATTTATAAGGGATTTTGCCGATTTCGGCCTATTGGTTAAAAAATGA
GCTGATTTAACAAAAATTTAACGCGAATTAATTCTGTGGAATGTGTGTCAGTTAGGGTGTGGAAAGTCCC
CAGGCTCCCCAGCAGGCAGAAGTATGCAAAGCATGCATCTCAATTAGTCAGCAACCAGGTGTGGAAAGTC
CCCAGGCTCCCCAGCAGGCAGAAGTATGCAAAGCATGCATCTCAATTAGTCAGCAACCATAGTCCCGCCC
CTAACTCCGCCCATCCCGCCCCTAACTCCGCCCAGTTCCGCCCATTCTCCGCCCCATGGCTGACTAATTT
TTTTTATTTATGCAGAGGCCGAGGCCGCCTCTGCCTCTGAGCTATTCCAGAAGTAGTGAGGAGGCTTTTT
TGGAGGCCTAGGCTTTTGCAAAAAGCTCCCGGGAGCTTGTATATCCATTTTCGGATCTGATCAGCACGTG
TTGACAATTAATCATCGGCATAGTATATCGGCATAGTATAATACGACAAGGTGAGGAACTAAACCATGGC
CAAGTTGACCAGTGCCGTTCCGGTGCTCACCGCGCGCGACGTCGCCGGAGCGGTCGAGTTCTGGACCGAC
CGGCTCGGGTTCTCCCGGGACTTCGTGGAGGACGACTTCGCCGGTGTGGTCCGGGACGACGTGACCCTGT
TCATCAGCGCGGTCCAGGACCAGGTGGTGCCGGACAACACCCTGGCCTGGGTGTGGGTGCGCGGCCTGGA
CGAGCTGTACGCCGAGTGGTCGGAGGTCGTGTCCACGAACTTCCGGGACGCCTCCGGGCCGGCCATGACC
GAGATCGGCGAGCAGCCGTGGGGGCGGGAGTTCGCCCTGCGCGACCCGGCCGGCAACTGCGTGCACTTCG
TGGCCGAGGAGCAGGACTGACACGTGCTACGAGATTTCGATTCCACCGCCGCCTTCTATGAAAGGTTGGG
CTTCGGAATCGTTTTCCGGGACGCCGGCTGGATGATCCTCCAGCGCGGGGATCTCATGCTGGAGTTCTTC
GCCCACCCCAACTTGTTTATTGCAGCTTATAATGGTTACAAATAAAGCAATAGCATCACAAATTTCACAA
ATAAAGCATTTTTTTCACTGCATTCTAGTTGTGGTTTGTCCAAACTCATCAATGTATCTTATCATGTCTG
TATACCGTCGACCTCTAGCTAGAGCTTGGCGTAATCATGGTCATAGCTGTTTCCTGTGTGAAATTGTTAT
CCGCTCACAATTCCACACAACATACGAGCCGGAAGCATAAAGTGTAAAGCCTGGGGTGCCTAATGAGTGA
GCTAACTCACATTAATTGCGTTGCGCTCACTGCCCGCTTTCCAGTCGGGAAACCTGTCGTGCCAGCTGCA
TTAATGAATCGGCCAACGCGCGGGGAGAGGCGGTTTGCGTATTGGGCGCTCTTCCGCTTCCTCGCTCACT
GACTCGCTGCGCTCGGTCGTTCGGCTGCGGCGAGCGGTATCAGCTCACTCAAAGGCGGTAATACGGTTAT
CCACAGAATCAGGGGATAACGCAGGAAAGAACATGTGAGCAAAAGGCCAGCAAAAGGCCAGGAACCGTAA
AAAGGCCGCGTTGCTGGCGTTTTTCCATAGGCTCCGCCCCCCTGACGAGCATCACAAAAATCGACGCTCA
AGTCAGAGGTGGCGAAACCCGACAGGACTATAAAGATACCAGGCGTTTCCCCCTGGAAGCTCCCTCGTGC
GCTCTCCTGTTCCGACCCTGCCGCTTACCGGATACCTGTCCGCCTTTCTCCCTTCGGGAAGCGTGGCGCT
TTCTCATAGCTCACGCTGTAGGTATCTCAGTTCGGTGTAGGTCGTTCGCTCCAAGCTGGGCTGTGTGCAC
GAACCCCCCGTTCAGCCCGACCGCTGCGCCTTATCCGGTAACTATCGTCTTGAGTCCAACCCGGTAAGAC
ACGACTTATCGCCACTGGCAGCAGCCACTGGTAACAGGATTAGCAGAGCGAGGTATGTAGGCGGTGCTAC
AGAGTTCTTGAAGTGGTGGCCTAACTACGGCTACACTAGAAGAACAGTATTTGGTATCTGCGCTCTGCTG
AAGCCAGTTACCTTCGGAAAAAGAGTTGGTAGCTCTTGATCCGGCAAACAAACCACCGCTGGTAGCGGTT
TTTTTGTTTGCAAGCAGCAGATTACGCGCAGAAAAAAAGGATCTCAAGAAGATCCTTTGATCTTTTCTAC
GGGGTCTGACGCTCAGTGGAACGAAAACTCACGTTAAGGGATTTTGGTCATGAGATTATCAAAAAGGATC
TTCACCTAGATCCTTTTAAATTAAAAATGAAGTTTTAAATCAATCTAAAGTATATATGAGTAAACTTGGT
CTGACAGTTACCAATGCTTAATCAGTGAGGCACCTATCTCAGCGATCTGTCTATTTCGTTCATCCATAGT
TGCCTGACTCCCCGTCGTGTAGATAACTACGATACGGGAGGGCTTACCATCTGGCCCCAGTGCTGCAATG
ATACCGCGAGACCCACGCTCACCGGCTCCAGATTTATCAGCAATAAACCAGCCAGCCGGAAGGGCCGAGC
GCAGAAGTGGTCCTGCAACTTTATCCGCCTCCATCCAGTCTATTAATTGTTGCCGGGAAGCTAGAGTAAG
TAGTTCGCCAGTTAATAGTTTGCGCAACGTTGTTGCCATTGCTACAGGCATCGTGGTGTCACGCTCGTCG
TTTGGTATGGCTTCATTCAGCTCCGGTTCCCAACGATCAAGGCGAGTTACATGATCCCCCATGTTGTGCA
AAAAAGCGGTTAGCTCCTTCGGTCCTCCGATCGTTGTCAGAAGTAAGTTGGCCGCAGTGTTATCACTCAT
GGTTATGGCAGCACTGCATAATTCTCTTACTGTCATGCCATCCGTAAGATGCTTTTCTGTGACTGGTGAG
TACTCAACCAAGTCATTCTGAGAATAGTGTATGCGGCGACCGAGTTGCTCTTGCCCGGCGTCAATACGGG
ATAATACCGCGCCACATAGCAGAACTTTAAAAGTGCTCATCATTGGAAAACGTTCTTCGGGGCGAAAACT
CTCAAGGATCTTACCGCTGTTGAGATCCAGTTCGATGTAACCCACTCGTGCACCCAACTGATCTTCAGCA
TCTTTTACTTTCACCAGCGTTTCTGGGTGAGCAAAAACAGGAAGGCAAAATGCCGCAAAAAAGGGAATAA
GGGCGACACGGAAATGTTGAATACTCATACTCTTCCTTTTTCAATATTATTGAAGCATTTATCAGGGTTA
TTGTCTCATGAGCGGATACATATTTGAATGTATTTAGAAAAATAAACAAATAGGGGTTCCGCGCACATTT
CCCCGAAAAGTGCCACCTGACGTC
