Features (pLannotate 1.2.2; 22 found; start..end, strand, type, name):
      1..380     +  enhancer       CMV enhancer: human cytomegalovirus immediate early enhancer
    381..584     +  promoter       CMV promoter: human cytomegalovirus (CMV) immediate early promoter
    586..605     +  promoter       PLtetO-1 promoter (fragment): modified phage lambda PL promoter with tet operator sites (Lutz and Bujard, 1997)
    607..626     +  promoter       PLtetO-1 promoter (fragment): modified phage lambda PL promoter with tet operator sites (Lutz and Bujard, 1997)
    634..667     +  promoter       TRE3GV promoter (fragment): 3rd-generation Tet-responsive promoter that can be activated by binding of Tet-On® 3G, optimized for retroviral and lentiviral vectors
    768..1586    +  CDS            UL87 (fragment): UL87_HCMVA - Protein inferred from homology: Swiss-Prot protein existence level 3. From Human cytomegalovirus (strain AD169) (HHV-5) (Human herpesvirus 5).
   1720..1944    +  polyA_signal   bGH poly(A) signal: bovine growth hormone polyadenylation signal
   1948..1969    +  promoter       SV40 promoter (fragment): SV40 enhancer and early promoter
   1990..2418    +  rep_origin     f1 ori (sequence partly withheld): f1 bacteriophage origin of replication; arrow indicates direction of (+) strand synthesis
   2432..2761    +  promoter       SV40 promoter: SV40 enhancer and early promoter
   2809..2856    +  promoter       EM7 promoter: synthetic bacterial promoter&nbsp
   2875..3249    +  CDS            BleoR: antibiotic-binding protein; Sh ble from Streptoalloteichus hindustanus; confers resistance to bleomycin, phleomycin, and Zeocin™
   3259..3384    +  CDS            ble (fragment): BLE_KLEPN - Experimental evidence at protein level: Swiss-Prot protein existence level 1. Binding protein with a strong affinity to the bleomycin family of antibiotics. Binds to CL990; an antimitotic-antibiotic compound. From Klebsiella pneumoniae.
   3379..3500    +  polyA_signal   SV40 poly(A) signal: SV40 polyadenylation signal
   3573..3589    -  protein_bind   lac operator: The lac repressor binds to the lac operator to inhibit transcription in E. coli. This inhibition can be relieved by adding lactose or isopropyl-β-D-thiogalactopyranoside (IPTG). lac repressor encoded by lacI
   3597..3627    -  promoter       lac promoter: promoter for the E. coli lac operon
   3642..3663    -  protein_bind   CAP binding site: CAP binding activates transcription in the presence of cAMP. E. coli catabolite activator protein
   3676..3768    -  CDS            lacI (fragment): lac repressor; lacI; The lac repressor binds to the lac operator to inhibit transcription in E. coli. This inhibition can be relieved by adding lactose or isopropyl-β-D-thiogalactopyranoside (IPTG).
   3951..4539    -  rep_origin     ori: high-copy-number ColE1/pMB1/pBR322/pUC origin of replication
   4710..5570    -  CDS            AmpR: β-lactamase; bla; confers resistance to ampicillin, carbenicillin, and related antibiotics
   5571..5675    -  promoter       AmpR promoter: bla
   5734..5786    -  misc_feature   bom (fragment): basis of mobility region from pBR322
>Addgene plasmid #138452 | pcDNA4/TO-UL87 1-273-2xStrep | addgene full sequence | sequence record 272877 | Addgene NGS Result
GACATTGATTATTGACTAGTTATTAATAGTAATCAATTACGGGGTCATTAGTTCATAGCCCATATATGGA
GTTCCGCGTTACATAACTTACGGTAAATGGCCCGCCTGGCTGACCGCCCAACGACCCCCGCCCATTGACG
TCAATAATGACGTATGTTCCCATAGTAACGCCAATAGGGACTTTCCATTGACGTCAATGGGTGGAGTATT
TACGGTAAACTGCCCACTTGGCAGTACATCAAGTGTATCATATGCCAAGTACGCCCCCTATTGACGTCAA
TGACGGTAAATGGCCCGCCTGGCATTATGCCCAGTACATGACCTTATGGGACTTTCCTACTTGGCAGTAC
ATCTACGTATTAGTCATCGCTATTACCATGGTGATGCGGTTTTGGCAGTACATCAATGGGCGTGGATAGC
GGTTTGACTCACGGGGATTTCCAAGTCTCCACCCCATTGACGTCAATGGGAGTTTGTTTTGGCACCAAAA
TCAACGGGACTTTCCAAAATGTCGTAACAACTCCGCCCCATTGACGCAAATGGGCGGTAGGCGTGTACGG
TGGGAGGTCTATATAAGCAGAGCTCTCCCTATCAGTGATAGAGATCTCCCTATCAGTGATAGAGATCGTC
GACGAGCTCGTTTAGTGAACCGTCAGATCGCCTGGAGACGCCATCCACGCTGTTTTGACCTCCATAGAAG
ACACCGGGACCGATCCAGCCTCCGGACTCTAGCGTTTAAACTTAAGCTTGGTACCGAGCTCGGATCCATG
GCCGGCGCTGCGCCGCGCCGCCTCGGCTGCGACGCTCTAATAGTCGTCGGCGGCTCCGCTACGCCGCGCC
GGGTTTTACACGTCCCCGTGCACGTTCGCGCCTGCAACCTCACCCAAGAGCTATCGACGGGCGAGGACGC
CCGCTTCTGTCGTCCGCGACCCGTTAACGTCGAACGGGTACGCGCTGTTTTCGCGGCTCTCTACCGTGCC
TGTCCCGTACACGCGAGGACCGAGTCCGAGCGTGTCAAGCTGGTACTGGGTCGTCTGTTGCTGGGACCCG
TGGCCGTACCCTGTTTTTGCGACGGTGAAGTGGAGGGCCACGGCGAGCATCTGGTACCCACGACGCAGTT
TTGTCGCGGGCCGCTGCTCTACGTGCACCGACGTTGTTGTTGCGGATCCGTGACCGCCGGGCGCGCGCTG
TCCTACCACGTTCTCGAAAACCACGTGGCCACGCATGTGTTACGCGGATTGCTCTCGCTGACGGAATGGA
ATCGAGAGTTGCCGGGCCTTTTTTGCGACTGTCCTGGCAGCGGTGGCGCCTTGGGAACCGAGGAACGCTA
CGCCATGGCCTGCTTGCCGCGCGACCTCAGCCTGCACCTGGACGACTATCCTTACCTGATGGTGGAAATC
GGACGCGTACTCAGCGTCAGCGAGGTAGACGACTACGTAACCGCCGTCTCCGGCTACCTGGGCGAGGCCG
CGGCGCCGCGCATTCAGGTTCACTACAAGCTGCTCTTTGGACTCAACGTGCGTCCGCAAGCGCCGTGCGC
GTTGGACGCTACACGCGACTTTTTTCTGCTGGAGCTGCAAAAGCTTCTCGAGGGAGGCGGTGGATGGAGC
CACCCCCAGTTCGAGAAGGGCGGCGGCAGCGGCGGCGGCAGCGGCGGCGGCAGCTGGAGCCACCCCCAGT
TCGAGAAGGGGCCCGTTTAAACCCGCTGATCAGCCTCGACTGTGCCTTCTAGTTGCCAGCCATCTGTTGT
TTGCCCCTCCCCCGTGCCTTCCTTGACCCTGGAAGGTGCCACTCCCACTGTCCTTTCCTAATAAAATGAG
GAAATTGCATCGCATTGTCTGAGTAGGTGTCATTCTATTCTGGGGGGTGGGGTGGGGCAGGACAGCAAGG
GGGAGGATTGGGAAGACAATAGCAGGCATGCTGGGGATGCGGTGGGCTCTATGGCTTCTGAGGCGGAAAG
AACCAGCTGGGGCTCTAGGGGGTATCCCC
[124 nt withheld, positions 1990-2113]
C
[91 nt withheld, positions 2115-2205]
A
[49 nt withheld, positions 2207-2255]
CCTTTGACGTTGGAGTCCACGTTCTTT
[37 nt withheld, positions 2283-2319]
ACCCTATCTCGGTCTATTCTTTTGATTTATAAGGGATTTTGCCGATTTCGGCCTATTGGTTAAAAAATGA
GCTGATTTAACAAAAATTTAACGCGAATTAATTCTGTGGAATGTGTGTCAGTTAGGGTGTGGAAAGTCCC
CAGGCTCCCCAGCAGGCAGAAGTATGCAAAGCATGCATCTCAATTAGTCAGCAACCAGGTGTGGAAAGTC
CCCAGGCTCCCCAGCAGGCAGAAGTATGCAAAGCATGCATCTCAATTAGTCAGCAACCATAGTCCCGCCC
CTAACTCCGCCCATCCCGCCCCTAACTCCGCCCAGTTCCGCCCATTCTCCGCCCCATGGCTGACTAATTT
TTTTTATTTATGCAGAGGCCGAGGCCGCCTCTGCCTCTGAGCTATTCCAGAAGTAGTGAGGAGGCTTTTT
TGGAGGCCTAGGCTTTTGCAAAAAGCTCCCGGGAGCTTGTATATCCATTTTCGGATCTGATCAGCACGTG
TTGACAATTAATCATCGGCATAGTATATCGGCATAGTATAATACGACAAGGTGAGGAACTAAACCATGGC
CAAGTTGACCAGTGCCGTTCCGGTGCTCACCGCGCGCGACGTCGCCGGAGCGGTCGAGTTCTGGACCGAC
CGGCTCGGGTTCTCCCGGGACTTCGTGGAGGACGACTTCGCCGGTGTGGTCCGGGACGACGTGACCCTGT
TCATCAGCGCGGTCCAGGACCAGGTGGTGCCGGACAACACCCTGGCCTGGGTGTGGGTGCGCGGCCTGGA
CGAGCTGTACGCCGAGTGGTCGGAGGTCGTGTCCACGAACTTCCGGGACGCCTCCGGGCCGGCCATGACC
GAGATCGGCGAGCAGCCGTGGGGGCGGGAGTTCGCCCTGCGCGACCCGGCCGGCAACTGCGTGCACTTCG
TGGCCGAGGAGCAGGACTGACACGTGCTACGAGATTTCGATTCCACCGCCGCCTTCTATGAAAGGTTGGG
CTTCGGAATCGTTTTCCGGGACGCCGGCTGGATGATCCTCCAGCGCGGGGATCTCATGCTGGAGTTCTTC
GCCCACCCCAACTTGTTTATTGCAGCTTATAATGGTTACAAATAAAGCAATAGCATCACAAATTTCACAA
ATAAAGCATTTTTTTCACTGCATTCTAGTTGTGGTTTGTCCAAACTCATCAATGTATCTTATCATGTCTG
TATACCGTCGACCTCTAGCTAGAGCTTGGCGTAATCATGGTCATAGCTGTTTCCTGTGTGAAATTGTTAT
CCGCTCACAATTCCACACAACATACGAGCCGGAAGCATAAAGTGTAAAGCCTGGGGTGCCTAATGAGTGA
GCTAACTCACATTAATTGCGTTGCGCTCACTGCCCGCTTTCCAGTCGGGAAACCTGTCGTGCCAGCTGCA
TTAATGAATCGGCCAACGCGCGGGGAGAGGCGGTTTGCGTATTGGGCGCTCTTCCGCTTCCTCGCTCACT
GACTCGCTGCGCTCGGTCGTTCGGCTGCGGCGAGCGGTATCAGCTCACTCAAAGGCGGTAATACGGTTAT
CCACAGAATCAGGGGATAACGCAGGAAAGAACATGTGAGCAAAAGGCCAGCAAAAGGCCAGGAACCGTAA
AAAGGCCGCGTTGCTGGCGTTTTTCCATAGGCTCCGCCCCCCTGACGAGCATCACAAAAATCGACGCTCA
AGTCAGAGGTGGCGAAACCCGACAGGACTATAAAGATACCAGGCGTTTCCCCCTGGAAGCTCCCTCGTGC
GCTCTCCTGTTCCGACCCTGCCGCTTACCGGATACCTGTCCGCCTTTCTCCCTTCGGGAAGCGTGGCGCT
TTCTCATAGCTCACGCTGTAGGTATCTCAGTTCGGTGTAGGTCGTTCGCTCCAAGCTGGGCTGTGTGCAC
GAACCCCCCGTTCAGCCCGACCGCTGCGCCTTATCCGGTAACTATCGTCTTGAGTCCAACCCGGTAAGAC
ACGACTTATCGCCACTGGCAGCAGCCACTGGTAACAGGATTAGCAGAGCGAGGTATGTAGGCGGTGCTAC
AGAGTTCTTGAAGTGGTGGCCTAACTACGGCTACACTAGAAGAACAGTATTTGGTATCTGCGCTCTGCTG
AAGCCAGTTACCTTCGGAAAAAGAGTTGGTAGCTCTTGATCCGGCAAACAAACCACCGCTGGTAGCGGTG
GTTTTTTTGTTTGCAAGCAGCAGATTACGCGCAGAAAAAAAGGATCTCAAGAAGATCCTTTGATCTTTTC
TACGGGGTCTGACGCTCAGTGGAACGAAAACTCACGTTAAGGGATTTTGGTCATGAGATTATCAAAAAGG
ATCTTCACCTAGATCCTTTTAAATTAAAAATGAAGTTTTAAATCAATCTAAAGTATATATGAGTAAACTT
GGTCTGACAGTTACCAATGCTTAATCAGTGAGGCACCTATCTCAGCGATCTGTCTATTTCGTTCATCCAT
AGTTGCCTGACTCCCCGTCGTGTAGATAACTACGATACGGGAGGGCTTACCATCTGGCCCCAGTGCTGCA
ATGATACCGCGAGACCCACGCTCACCGGCTCCAGATTTATCAGCAATAAACCAGCCAGCCGGAAGGGCCG
AGCGCAGAAGTGGTCCTGCAACTTTATCCGCCTCCATCCAGTCTATTAATTGTTGCCGGGAAGCTAGAGT
AAGTAGTTCGCCAGTTAATAGTTTGCGCAACGTTGTTGCCATTGCTACAGGCATCGTGGTGTCACGCTCG
TCGTTTGGTATGGCTTCATTCAGCTCCGGTTCCCAACGATCAAGGCGAGTTACATGATCCCCCATGTTGT
GCAAAAAAGCGGTTAGCTCCTTCGGTCCTCCGATCGTTGTCAGAAGTAAGTTGGCCGCAGTGTTATCACT
CATGGTTATGGCAGCACTGCATAATTCTCTTACTGTCATGCCATCCGTAAGATGCTTTTCTGTGACTGGT
GAGTACTCAACCAAGTCATTCTGAGAATAGTGTATGCGGCGACCGAGTTGCTCTTGCCCGGCGTCAATAC
GGGATAATACCGCGCCACATAGCAGAACTTTAAAAGTGCTCATCATTGGAAAACGTTCTTCGGGGCGAAA
ACTCTCAAGGATCTTACCGCTGTTGAGATCCAGTTCGATGTAACCCACTCGTGCACCCAACTGATCTTCA
GCATCTTTTACTTTCACCAGCGTTTCTGGGTGAGCAAAAACAGGAAGGCAAAATGCCGCAAAAAAGGGAA
TAAGGGCGACACGGAAATGTTGAATACTCATACTCTTCCTTTTTCAATATTATTGAAGCATTTATCAGGG
TTATTGTCTCATGAGCGGATACATATTTGAATGTATTTAGAAAAATAAACAAATAGGGGTTCCGCGCACA
TTTCCCCGAAAAGTGCCACCTGACGTCGACGGATCGGGAGATCTCCCGATCCCCTATGGTGCACTCTCAG
TACAATCTGCTCTGATGCCGCATAGTTAAGCCAGTATCTGCTCCCTGCTTGTGTGTTGGAGGTCGCTGAG
TAGTGCGCGAGCAAAATTTAAGCTACAACAAGGCAAGGCTTGACCGACAATTGCATGAAGAATCTGCTTA
GGGTTAGGCGTTTTGCGCTGCTTCGCGATGTACGGGCCAGATATACGCGTT
